>Addgene plasmid #89377 | E1b-GFP-Tol2-Gateway mmu SE-Irf2bpl H | depositor partial sequence | sequence record 173143 | Super-enhancer region
GTCCCCTTGCCTACGCCACCAGGCTGGCTCACTGGATAGGGGCTCTAGAGAGCTAAGCAATGAACTGGAA
AAGTTCATTTCCCCAAGCAAAGTCAATATTCATCAACCCCAGCGGGCCCTCTATCCCTGGGATCTGCCTA
GCTCTTCTTTGAACACAGCAGGACCACTAGAGGTGGGGATACCAGAAGGCCCTCCCTTCTGGGTTACATC
TCTACTCCATTGGCCTTGTCTTTTGTCCTGCCCCAGGGCTGTGACTGGCCACCTTGAGCGGCTGGCAATG
CTGAGTCCTGTTCTCCTCTGTGCTTTGGTCTTCTGCTTACAGTCCAACAGCCTGGCCCATTCCCTTGGCA
GGAAATGGATGTTAGACAAGAACTTTCATAAGGATAGAGGCCAATATTGTCCTCCTTTTGGGCTCCCACT
GGGATGGGTGGCCTGCTGTCTTGCCTGTTTTTTCTCAGCCCACCCCCCATTGCTTCCACCTGCAGCAGCT
TAGTCCTGAACACCCTGTCATACATCATGTCATGACAATGTCATGTTATAGCCTCTTCCTTGGAGACAGG
GAGCCACAAGATTGCCTCCAAAGTGCCCTCCCCAGCAGCCTCCCTTAGCTTTTTCAGTGCACACCAAGTC
CGAGGGTTCCAGACAGAGCCTAACTAAGCTGGAGGAGGCAGTCACGCCTCATGCTTATCCAGTCATCCAA
TCATGGAATTTACTCTGTAATAGCTTCTTGGGTTAGAGGCTCTGCATTTCCCTTCTGAGCAAAAAGACAA
ACTCAGAGATGTCAAGAGACTGGTCAGGTATGCTGGCAAACACCTGTCATCCTAGCACCTGATAGTGGAG
ACAAGAAGATACTCAGCAATACAGCCAGTTCCAGACCAGTCTGGGCTACATGAGACTCTATCTCAAAACA
AACAAACAAACAAACAAACAAACAAAAAACCTGAAGAAAGAAAGAGGTTTATTTTATGAGAGTAAGGTCA
CAGCAGCAGCAAAAGGCAGGGTTCGGCTTCTCATCTGCAAAGTGCCCCTTAGAGATGACTACTGTCAGAG
AACACCCCCAACCCAGTTTGCAATCCTTCTTAGAGCCAGAGCTGTGGGGGGTAGGGATGCCACGCCTAGC
TGGCTGGGGATGCTGCATCTCTGTCTGCCACTGAAGGACCTAACTGCTAATCAGCAGCACTGGTATCCAG
GCAACCAGCCTCCCTGGCTTCAGATAAGCAGAAACAGCTGGAGCTGCTGAGGCTGGGAGCCGCAGGGGAG
GAAAGGAGCCAGCCTATCCTCGCAGGTTATTTTGAGCCTGTTACACGCACTATCCAGACATCAGCTTGAG
CTAGGGCCGTTCCCCTGGTGTGTCCTTGCCACAGCCTTTGGGGAAGGGTTTCTAGGGCTCAGCCCAGCAG
GGAGCTTGGCACACTCGAGGATGGGGTGGGCTGAAGAACTCCTGGTTTTTCCCTTTCTTGAGCAAGAGAG
GGAGGAAAATTGGTACTATATCTAGAGGTAAAAGCTTAAGTCCATCTGGTAAACCACAGTACTTGAACTC
AGCCTTTTGGGGCCTCCTGACCTTAAGGGAAGTCAGGCCAGGCTTGAGTGCATTTTCATTTATCCTGTAC
AACCTCTTAGGAGCACTCCAGGAGGGCAGTGGCCATTGAGCAAAGGGCTAGGTCAGACAAGCTAGGTCTG
GATCTGTCAGGCTCTGTTCTTTTAGGTTTGGCCTTTCCTCTCTGACTCGGGTTCCGTTGCACAAAACAAA
GACAAACCCCACCTGCAGAGTGGATGCTGGAAACTGAGGAAGTGGCATGTGGCCTAGCCAGCAGGGTGCC
TGGCACAAGGGATGCTGAGGTGGCTCTCCCCTGCCAAGTTGCTGGGCCTGCCCTGCCAGCCTGAACCTCT
CTCCCACACAGGAGCATATCCGTCCCTCCACCCCTCTCTCACCCCGGGCTATTTCTGTCTCCCTCTCTAA
AGGTCAATGCCTTTCCCGGGATATGGCAGCTGTCACCTTTTTTTCCTTCTAAGTGACCTTGGCTCCATGC
CCAGGGGCAAGAGGTTGTCCGGATGATGTTCCCCACCCCGTCCTCTACCACATCTGGCCTGGGCATGCCC
ACACTACAGTACACAGGGCCCTCAGGTCATTTCTGGGTCTGGTGTGTGTGTGTGTCCAGCTCTGGACTGA
CACACTGGCCACACCAGCAGCCAGAATCCTCCTATTGTCCCCTCAAGTGTGGGACAACTGGGGTGTGTGC
TGACGGCTTGTTCCAGTGCTCAGCCGGCTTGAAGGAGAGCACAGGACGAGGCAGCCTGGCTCCCTGAGAA
AGTCCTCACGAGAATATCAAAGCAGTGCTGCCCTCCACCAGCTTGGCATCTGTGCCCTTGAGATCTAAGT
CTTTGACTGGGAACAGGAGGTAATTGCCCCTCACTTTTAACATTAGAGCAGATCTTTTGGAGTGGTATAG
GAAGAAAAGCAGCAGATGATAGCTCCTTATCATCCCAGAGTAGAACCTTCCAGATCTAAGTCAGCCCTCT
GAGAAGGAAATGGCTTCTTCCAAGTGACCTACAAAGACCTCTGGAGACTCAGGGCCCCTTAGTACCCTTG
GCGCTGTTGCCATGTGACTGACCGTAGGTAGACCTGTCTGATTCTTATTCAACAGTGTTCCAGCATCAGG
AAAGTTCCCTATTTCTGTGTTGCTCTCAACTTCATAGAGGAAAGGGCAGACTCCAAGCTGATTATGTTCA
ATCTTGTGGTTCCTGCTGTTCAAGAGAGCTACGGTGTGTTCTGAGGTGCTGGAAGGACAATGGGGGAATC
CTGGCTAAACAGTGAAGGGCCTGCGCTGGACAGCACAACTGAATGGGAGCCAAGGTTTCCCAGAGCCGGG
CGTCTCCATTTCACCAACTAAAAATCAGAAGGGAAGGAGAGGACCCTGGTGTGGTGTATAGCCCGCAAAT
CTACTGTTCTGAGGGCTGAGGCAGGAGGATCCTGAAAGTCTGTCTCCAAAAAAGAAAAGAAAGGTAAAAG
AAGAAGGAAAGAAAGGAGGGAAAGCCAACCCTTGATCAATGGATGGTAGAGAGGGGGAGGGAGGACCCAC
CCCAGCTGGTCTCTTGTCTCTCCCATCTTTCCCCCATATGACACCCTCAGGTCCCCTGCTCTCTCCCCTG
ATACTGACTTGCCAGAGGGAATCAGGACTCCAAAGCAAGATAAGCAGAAGGGAAGGGGGCTCAGGAGACA
CATTCCAGAGCTAAAAATAACAGGGTCAGCTGGCAGGCTGGCAGCCTCAGCCTTCCTCGGGGTCCCCCCA
GGGCCCCAGCCAGTCTCCTCCTCTCTCCCAGCTCTCTGCTGGGCCCCAATCTGGGAAGCCTGGACTGCAT
CTGCTGAGACAAGGCCAGCATCTCCTCCCGACTCTATCTCAGCTAGAGAAGGTAGAGGAGCCACCCTGGC
AAGGCTCCCTCCTCCACCTCATCTAACACTCTCCCCAGCTCATCATCTTAACCTTTGACCTACATTCTCT
TAATGTTATCACAAAATGCAAAATTTTTGGTCCACTAGGCAAAGGCTGTTTGGGTCATTAAAGAAGAGTT
CTCCTTTGAAACATACCCTACACTCACACCTGCAGGAATGGGAGTTCAAGGCCAGCCTGTGCTACACATA
CCTGTCAAACTTAAGGCCTGAGATCATGTCTCACTACAACAGGAGCAAGAGCTCCACACAGGCAACAGAA
AGCATGCCTAACTGGTTGACGTGCCTGTTAACTCCTGTGACACTGTGTCTCCCACATCTGTGTACAGCGC
CATTCACTCAGACTCTGACAGGTCTGTCCTCGTAGGCTCTATGGTGAGTTGGGGGTTTTCTTTGACAGTG
TGGGCACTGTATTATCTATCATGCATGCTGGGACCCTTCACCTTGAAACCTGAAGTCTGTGACTCTCCCC
TCCCTACCCCAGCCCACAAACGGTCCTTGAGAACCAATCCCCCCCCCACGGTCTAAATTCCCCACCAC
