[The description below was written by a language model from this plasmid's Addgene catalogue record.]
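Description:
E1b-GFP-Tol2-Gateway mmu SE-Irf2bpl H is an enhancer-reporter plasmid built on the E1b-GFP-Tol2-Gateway backbone, carrying a roughly 4 kb fragment of a mouse super-enhancer region associated with the Irf2bpl gene (also known as Eap1). The fragment was introduced by Gibson cloning, giving a total recorded size of about 12.7 kb. No feature table accompanies the record, so the layout can only be inferred from the backbone name: an E1b minimal promoter driving GFP, Tol2 transposon arms, and a Gateway cassette. A minimal promoter of this kind gives little expression by itself, so GFP signal depends on the regulatory activity of the test sequence placed next to it. Tol2 arms allow transposase-mediated integration of the reporter cassette into a host genome, an approach widely used in zebrafish transgenesis, although the record does not state the assay organism.

The plasmid is high copy in bacteria and is selected with both ampicillin and chloramphenicol. It is also propagated in a ccdB-tolerant strain, which suggests that the Gateway cassette, with its chloramphenicol marker and ccdB counter-selection gene, remains in the construct rather than having been replaced by recombination. The record does not confirm this directly, nor does it give the origin of replication or the position and orientation of the insert relative to the promoter.

The stated purpose is a reporter assay for one mouse super-enhancer region, within a comparative study of super-enhancers and their conserved elements across vertebrate genomes. The "H" suffix suggests this is one of a series of fragments, though the record does not define it.
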