Addgene plasmid #89377: E1b-GFP-Tol2-Gateway mmu SE-Irf2bpl H
Purpose: Vector for reporter assay of one mouse super-enhancer region
Depositing lab: Alena Shkumatava. Depositing organization: Institut Curie. Publication: Comparative analyses of super-enhancers reveal conserved elements in vertebrate genomes. Perez-Rico YA, Boeva V, Mallory AC, Bitetti A, Majello S, Barillot E, Shkumatava A. Genome Res. 2017 Feb;27(2):259-268. doi: 10.1101/gr.203679.115. Epub 2016 Dec 13. PubMed 27965291.
Backbone
  Vector backbone: E1b-GFP-Tol2-Gateway
  Backbone manufacturer: Nadav Ahituv lab
  Total vector size (bp): 12698
  Modifications to backbone: Insertion of super-enhancer region
Growth in bacteria
  Bacterial resistance: Chloramphenicol and Ampicillin, 25 & 100 μg/mL
  Growth temperature: 37°C
  Growth strain: ccdB Survival
  Copy number: High Copy
Gene/Insert
  Gene/Insert name: Irf2bpl (alt name: super-enhancer Irf2bpl)
  Species: M. musculus (mouse)
  Insert size (bp): 3988
  Entrez Gene: Irf2bpl (a.k.a. 6430527G18Rik, Eap1)
  Cloning method: Gibson Cloning
  Sequencing primers: 5′ GTCCCCTTGCCTACGCCA; 3′ GTGGTGGGGAATTTAGACCG
Terms and licenses: Academic/Nonprofit Terms; Industry Terms: Not Available to Industry
How to cite: E1b-GFP-Tol2-Gateway mmu SE-Irf2bpl H was a gift from Alena Shkumatava (Addgene plasmid # 89377 ; http://n2t.net/addgene:89377 ; RRID:Addgene_89377)
